>Addgene plasmid #32135 | pJFRC156-21XUAS-B2RT>-dSTOP-B2RT>-myr::RFP | depositor full sequence | sequence record 39180 | pJFRC156-21XUAS-B2RT>-dSTOP-B2RT>-myr::RFP sequence 10191 bps
GACTCAGGTGGCACTTTTCGGGGAAATGTGCGCGGAACCCCTATTTGTTTATTTTTCTAAATACATTCAA
ATATGTATCCGCTCATGAGACAATAACCCTGATAAATGCTTCAATAATATTGAAAAAGGAAGAGTATGAG
TATTCAACATTTCCGTGTCGCCCTTATTCCCTTTTTTGCGGCATTTTGCCTTCCTGTTTTTGCTCACCCA
GAAACGCTGGTGAAAGTAAAAGATGCTGAAGATCAGTTGGGTGCACGAGTGGGTTACATCGAACTGGATC
TCAACAGCGGTAAGATCCTTGAGAGTTTTCGCCCCGAAGAACGTTTTCCAATGATGAGCACTTTTAAAGT
TCTGCTATGTGGCGCGGTATTATCCCGTATTGACGCCGGGCAAGAGCAACTCGGTCGCCGCATACACTAT
TCTCAGAATGACTTGGTTGAGTACTCACCAGTCACAGAAAAGCATCTTACGGATGGCATGACAGTAAGAG
AATTATGCAGTGCTGCCATAACCATGAGTGATAACACTGCGGCCAACTTACTTCTGACAACGATCGGAGG
ACCGAAGGAGCTAACCGCTTTTTTGCACAACATGGGGGATCATGTAACTCGCCTTGATCGTTGGGAACCG
GAGCTGAATGAAGCCATACCAAACGACGAGCGTGACACCACGATGCCTGTAGCAATGGCAACAACGTTGC
GCAAACTATTAACTGGCGAACTACTTACTCTAGCTTCCCGGCAACAATTAATAGACTGGATGGAGGCGGA
TAAAGTTGCAGGACCACTTCTGCGCTCGGCCCTTCCGGCTGGCTGGTTTATTGCTGATAAATCTGGAGCC
GGTGAGCGTGGGTCTCGCGGTATCATTGCAGCACTGGGGCCAGATGGTAAGCCCTCCCGTATCGTAGTTA
TCTACACGACGGGGAGTCAGGCAACTATGGATGAACGAAATAGACAGATCGCTGAGATAGGTGCCTCACT
GATTAAGCATTGGTAACTGTCAGACCAAGTTTACTCATATATACTTTAGATTGATTTAAAACTTCATTTT
TAATTTAAAAGGATCTAGGTGAAGATCCTTTTTGATAATCTCATGACCAAAATCCCTTAACGTGAGTTTT
CGTTCCACTGAGCGTCAGACCCCGTAGAAAAGATCAAAGGATCTTCTTGAGATCCTTTTTTTCTGCGCGT
AATCTGCTGCTTGCAAACAAAAAAACCACCGCTACCAGCGGTGGTTTGTTTGCCGGATCAAGAGCTACCA
ACTCTTTTTCCGAAGGTAACTGGCTTCAGCAGAGCGCAGATACCAAATACTGTTCTTCTAGTGTAGCCGT
AGTTAGGCCACCACTTCAAGAACTCTGTAGCACCGCCTACATACCTCGCTCTGCTAATCCTGTTACCAGT
GGCTGCTGCCAGTGGCGATAAGTCGTGTCTTACCGGGTTGGACTCAAGACGATAGTTACCGGATAAGGCG
CAGCGGTCGGGCTGAACGGGGGGTTCGTGCACACAGCCCAGCTTGGAGCGAACGACCTACACCGAACTGA
GATACCTACAGCGTGAGCTATGAGAAAGCGCCACGCTTCCCGAAGGGAGAAAGGCGGACAGGTATCCGGT
AAGCGGCAGGGTCGGAACAGGAGAGCGCACGAGGGAGCTTCCAGGGGGAAACGCCTGGTATCTTTATAGT
CCTGTCGGGTTTCGCCACCTCTGACTTGAGCGTCGATTTTTGTGATGCTCGTCAGGGGGGCGGAGCCTAT
GGAAAAACGCCAGCAACGCGGCCTTTTTACGGTTCCTGGCCTTTTGCTGGCCTTTTGCTCACATGTTACC
GTCGACGATGTAGGTCACGGTCTCGAAGCCGCGGTGCGGGTGCCAGGGCGTGCCCTTGGGCTCCCCGGGC
GCGTACTCCACCTCACCCATCTGGTCCATCATGATGAACGGGTCGAGGTGGCGGTAGTTGATCCCGGCGA
ACGCGCGGCGCACCGGGAAGCCCTCGCCCTCGAAACCGCTGGGCGCGGTGGTCACGGTGAGCACGGGACG
TGCGACGGCGTCGGCGGGTGCGGATACGCGGGGCAGCGTCAGCGGGTTCTCGACGGTCACGGCGGGCATG
TCGACAAGCCGAACATATGGGCGCGCCTAGTATGTATGTAAGTTAATAAAACCCATTTTTGCGGAAAGTA
GATAAAAAAAACATTTTTTTTTTTTACTGCACTGGATATCATTGAACTTATCTGATCAGTTTTAAATTTA
CTTCGATCCAAGGGTATTTGATGTACCAGGTTCTTTCGATTACCTCTCACTCAAAATGACATTCCACTCA
AAGTCAGCGCTGTTTGCCTCCTTCTCTGTCCACAGAAATATCGCCGTCTCTTTCGCCGCTGCGTCCGCTA
TCTCTTTCGCCACCGTTTGTAGCGTTACGTAGCGTCAATGTCCGCCTTCAGTTGCATTTTGTCAGCGGTT
TCGTGACGAAGCTCCAAGCGGTTTACGCCATCAATTAAACACAAAGTGCTGTGCCAAAACTCCTCTCGCT
TCTTATTTTTGTTTGTTTTTTGAGTGATTGGGGTGGTGATTGGTTTTGGGTGGGTAAGCAGGGGAAAGTG
TGAAAAATCCCGGCAATGGGCCAAGAGGATCAGGAGCTATTAATTCGCGGAGGCAGCAAACACCCATCTG
CCGAGCATCTGAACAATGTGAGTAGTACATGTGCATACATCTTAAGTTCACTTGATCTATAGGAACTGCG
ATTGCAACATCAAATTGTATGCGGCGTGAGAACTGCGACCCACAAAAATCCCAAACCGCAATTGCACAAA
CAAATAGTGACACGAAACAGATTATTCTGGTAGCTGTTCTCGCTATATAAGACAATTTTTGAGATCATAT
CATGATCAAGACATCTAAAGGCATTCATTTTCGACTATATTCTTTTTTACAAAAAATATAACAACCAGAT
ATTTTAAGCTGATCCTAGATGCACAAAAAATAAATAAAAGTATAAACCTACTTCGTAGGATACTTCGGGG
TACTTTTTGTTCGGGGTTAGATGAGCATAACGCTAGTAGTTGATATTTGAGATCCCCTATCATTGCAGGG
TGACAGCGGAGCGGCTTCGCAGAGCTGCATTAACCAGGGCTTCGGGCAGGCCAAAAACTACGGCACGCTC
CGGCCACCCAGTCCGCCGGAGGACTCCGGTTCAGGGAGCGGCCAACTAGCCGAGAACCTCACCTATGCCT
GGCACAATATGGACATCTTTGGGGCGGTCAATCAGCCGGGCTCCGGATGGCGGCAGCTGGTCAACCGGAC
ACGCGGACTATTCTGCAACGAGCGACACATACCGGCGCCCAGGAAACATTTGCTCAAGAACGGTGAGTTT
CTATTCGCAGTCGGCTGATCTGTGTGAAATCTTAATAAAGGGTCCAATTACCAATTTGAAACTCAGTTTG
CGGCGTGGCCTATCCGGGCGAACTTTTGGCCGTGATGGGCAGTTCCGGTGCCGGAAAGACGACCCTGCTG
AATGCCCTTGCCTTTCGATCGCCGCAGGGCATCCAAGTATCGCCATCCGGGATGCGACTGCTCAATGGCC
AACCTGTGGACGCCAAGGAGATGCAGGCCAGGTGCGCCTATGTCCAGCAGGATGACCTCTTTATCGGCTC
CCTAACGGCCAGGGAACACCTGATTTTCCAAGCCATGGTGCGGATGCCACGACATCTGACCTATCGGCAG
CGAGTGGCCCGCGTGGATCAGGTGATCCAGGAGCTTTCGCTCAGCAAATGTCAGCACACGATCATCGGTG
TGCCCGGCAGGGTGAAAGGTCTGTCCGGCGGAGAAAGGAAGCGTCTGGCATTCGCCTCCGAGGCTCTAAC
CGATCCGCCGCTTCTGATCTGCGATGAGCCCACCTCCGGACTGGACTCCTTTACCGCCCACAGCGTCGTC
CAGGTGCTGAAGAAGCTGTCGCAGAAGGGCAAGACCGTCATCCTGACCATTCATCAGCCGTCTTCCGAGC
TGTTTGAGCTCTTTGACAAGATCCTTCTGATGGCCGAGGGCAGGGTAGCTTTCTTGGGCACTCCCAGCGA
AGCCGTCGACTTCTTTTCCTAGTGAGTTCGATGTGTTTATTAAGGGTATCTAGTATTACATAACATCTCA
ACTCCTATCCAGCGTGGGTGCCCAGTGTCCTACCAACTACAATCCGGCGGACTTTTACGTACAGGTGTTG
GCCGTTGTGCCCGGACGGGAGATCGAGTCCCGTGATCGGATCGCCAAGATATGCGACAATTTTGCCATTA
GCAAAGTAGCCCGGGATATGGAGCAGTTGTTGGCCACCAAAAATCTGGAGAAGCCACTGGAGCAGCCGGA
GAATGGGTACACCTACAAGGCCACCTGGTTCATGCAGTTCCGGGCGGTCCTGTGGCGATCCTGGCTGTCG
GTGCTCAAGGAACCACTCCTCGTAAAAGTGCGACTTATTCAGACAACGGTGAGTGGTTCCAGTGGAAACA
AATGATATAACGCTTACAATTCTTGGAAACAAATTCGCTAGATTTTAGATAGAATTGCCTGATTCCACAC
CCTTCTTAGTTTTTTTCAATGAGATGTATAGTTTATAGTTTTGCAGAAGATAAATAAATTTCATTTAACT
CGCGAATATTAATGAGATGCGAGTAACATTTTAATTTGCAGATGGTTGCCATCTTGATTGGCCTCATCTT
TTTGGGCCAACAACTCACGCAAGTGGGTGTGATGAATATCAACGGAGCCATCTTCCTCTTCCTGACCAAC
ATGACCTTTCAAAACGTCTTTGCCACGATAAATGTAAGTCATGTTTAGAATACATTTGCATTTCAATAAT
TTACTAACTTTCTAATGAATCGATTCGATTTAGGTGTTCACCTCAGAGCTGCCAGTTTTTATGAGGGAGG
CCCGAAGTCGACTTTATCGCTGTGACACATACTTTCTGGGCAAAACGATTGCCGAATTGCCGCTTTTTCT
CACAGTGCCACTGGTCTTCACGGCGATTGCCTATCCGATGATCGGACTGCGGGCCGGAGTGCTGCACTTC
TTCAACTGCCTGGCGCTGGTCACTCTGGTGGCCAATGTGTCAACGTCCTTCGGATATCTAATATCCTGCG
CCAGCTCCTCGACCTCGATGGCGCTGTCTGTGGGTCCGCCGGTTATCATACCATTCCTGCTCTTTGGCGG
CTTCTTCTTGAACTCGGGCTCGGTGCCAGTATACCTCAAATGGTTGTCGTACCTCTCATGGTTCCGTTAC
GCCAACGAGGGTCTGCTGATTAACCAATGGGCGGACGTGGAGCCGGGCGAAATTAGCTGCACATCGTCGA
ACACCACGTGCCCCAGTTCGGGCAAGGTCATCCTGGAGACGCTTAACTTCTCCGCCGCCGATCTGCCGCT
GGACTACGTGGGTCTGGCCATTCTCATCGTGAGCTTCCGGGTGCTCGCATATCTGGCTCTAAGACTTCGG
GCCCGACGCAAGGAGTAGCCGACATATATCCGAAATAACTGCTTGTTTTTTTTTTTTACCATTATTACCA
TCGTGTTTACTGTTTATTGCCCCCTCAAAAAGCTAATGTAATTATATTTGTGCCAATAAAAACAAGATAT
GACCTATAGAATACAAGTATTTCCCCTTCGAACATCCCCACAAGTAGACTTTGGATTTGTCTTCTAACCA
AAAGACTTACACACCTGCATACCTTACATCAAAAACTCGTTTATCGCTACATAAAACACCGGGATATATT
TTTTATATACATACTTTTCAAATCGCGCGCCCTCTTCATAATTCACCTCCACCACACCACGTTTCGTAGT
TGCTCTTTCGCTGTCTCCCACCCGCTCTCCGCAACACATTCACCTTTTGTTCGACGACCTTGGAGCGACT
GTCGTTAGTTCCGCGCGATTCGGTTCGCTCAAATGGTTCCGAGTGGTTCATTTCGTCTCAATAGAAATTA
GTAATAAATATTTGTATGTACAATTTATTTGCTCCAATATATTTGTATATATTTCCCTCACAGCTATATT
TATTCTAATTTAATATTATGACTTTTTAAGGTAATTTTTTGTGACCTGTTCGGAGTGATTAGCGTTACAA
TTTGAACTGAAAGTGACATCCAGTGTTTGTTCCTTGTGTAGATGCATCTCAAAAAAATGGTGGGCATAAT
AGTGTTGTTTATATATATCAAAAATAACAACTATAATAATAAGAATACATTTAATTTAGAAAATGCTTGG
ATTTCACTGGAACTAGGGCGCGCCTCCGGAACATAATGGTGCAGGGCGCTGACTTCCGCGTTTCCAGACT
TTACGAAACACGGAAACCGAAGACCATTCATGTTGTTGCTCAGGTCGCAGACGTTTTGCAGCAGCAGTCG
CTTCACGTTCGCTCGCGTATCGGTGATTCATTCTGCTAACCAGTAAGGCAACCCCGCCAGCCTAGCCGGG
TCCTCAACGACAGGAGCACGATCATGCGCACCCGTGGCCAGGGCCGCAAGCTTGCATGCCTGCAGGTCGG
AGTACTGTCCTCCGAGCGGAGTACTGTCCTCCGAGCGGAGTACTGTCCTCCGAGCGGAGTACTGTCCTCC
GAGCGGAGTACTGTCCTCCGAGCGGAGACTCTAGCCCTAGGGCATGCCTGCAGGTCGGAGTACTGTCCTC
CGAGCGGAGTACTGTCCTCCGAGCGGAGTACTGTCCTCCGAGCGGAGTACTGTCCTCCGAGCGGAGTACT
GTCCTCCGAGCGGAGACTCTAGCGCTAGCGCATGCCTGCAGGTCGGAGTACTGTCCTCCGAGCGGAGTAC
TGTCCTCCGAGCGGAGTACTGTCCTCCGAGCGGAGTACTGTCCTCCGAGCGGAGTACTGTCCTCCGAGCG
GAGACTCTAGCACTAGTGCATGCCTGCAGGTCGGAGTACTGTCCTCCGAGCGGAGTACTGTCCTCCGAGC
GGAGTACTGTCCTCCGAGCGGAGTACTGTCCTCCGAGCGGAGTACTGTCCTCCGAGCGGAGTACTGTCCT
CCGAGCGGAGACTCTAGCGACGTCGAGCGCCGGAGTATAAATAGAGGCGCTTCGTCTACGGAGCGACAAT
TCAATTCAAACAAGCAAAGTGAACACGTCGCTAAGCGAAAGCTAAGCAAATAAACAAGCGCAGCTGAACA
AGCTAAACAATCTGCAGTAAAGTGCAAGTTAAAGTGAATCAATTAAAAGTAACCAGCAACCAAGTAAATC
AACTGCAACTACTGAAATCTGCCAAGAAGTAATTATTGAATACAAGAAGAGAACTCTGAATAGATCTGAG
TTTCATTAAGGAATAACTAATTCCCTAATGAAACTCTAACGTAAGCTAGCTAGACCGGTGTCGACTAAAG
CCAAATAGAAAATTATTCAGTTCCTGGCTTAAGTTTTTAAAAGTGATATTATTTATTTGGTTGTAACCAA
CCAAAAGAATGTAAATAACTAATACATAATTATGTTAGTTTTAAGTTAGCAACAAATTGATTTTAGCTAT
ATTAGCTACTTGGTTAATAAATAGAATATATTTATTTAAAGATAATTGCGTTTTTATTGTCAGGGAGTGA
GTTTGCTTAAAAACTCGTTTAGGTTTGTCCTCCCGAAATTATTTATTTAAATGCGATGGAGAGTTGGCGC
CGAATCGAAAACTTTACGCGCTTAAAAGCACGAGTTGGCATCCCTAACGCGTAGGATCTTTGTGAAGGAA
CCTTACTTCTGTGGTGTGACATAATTGGACAAACTACCTACAGAGATTTAAAGCTCTAAGGTAAATATAA
AATTTTTAAGTGTATAATGTGTTAAACTACTGATTCTAATTGTTTGTGTATTTTAGATTCCAACCTATGG
AACTGATGAATGGGAGCAGTGGTGGAATGCCTTTAATGAGGAAAACCTGTTTTGCTCAGAAGAAATGCCA
TCTAGTGATGATGAGGCTACTGCTGACTCTCAACATTCTACTCCTCCAAAAAAGAAGAGAAAGGTAGAAG
ACCCCAAGGACTTTCCTTCAGAATTGCTAAGTTTTTTGAGTCATGCTGTGTTTAGTAATAGAACTCTTGC
TTGCTTTGCTATTTACACCACAAAGGAAAAAGCTGCACTGCTATACAAGAAAATTATGGAAAAATATTTG
ATGTATAGTGCCTTGACTAGAGATCATAATCAGCCATACCACATTTGTAGAGGTTTTACTTGCTTTAAAA
AACCTCCCACACCTCCCCCTGAACCTGAAACATAAAATGAATGCAATTGTTGTTGTTAACTTGTTTATTG
CAGCTTATAATGGTTACAAATAAAGCAATAGCATCACAAATTTCACAAATAAAGCATTTTTTTCACTGCA
TTCTAGTTGTGGTTTGTCCAAACTCATCAATGTATCTTATCATGTCTGGATCACTAGTGATCTGGCCGGG
AGTTTCATTAAGGAATAACTAATTCCCTAATGAAACTCCTCGAGAATCAAAATGGGCAACAAATGCTGCA
GCAAGCGACAGGATCAGGAACTGGCACTGGCCTATCCCACTGGGGGCTACAAGAAATCCGACTACACCTT
TGGCCAGACGCACATCAACAGCAGCGGCGGCGGCAACATGGGCGGCGTTCTTGGCCAGAAGCATAACAAC
GGTGGCTCGCTGGACTCGCGCTACACGCCCGATCCCAATCATCGGGGTCCGTTGAAAATCGGCGGAAAGG
GCGGCGTTGACATCATCAGACCACGCGGATCCATGGCCAGTAGCGAAGACGTGATCAAAGAATTTATGCG
TTTCAAAGTGCGCATGGAGGGAAGTGTCAATGGCCACGAGTTTGAGATCGAGGGTGAGGGTGAGGGACGG
CCCTACGAGGGCACCCAGACCGCCAAGTTGAAAGTGACTAAAGGTGGCCCATTGCCTTTTGCCTGGGATA
TTCTTTCCCCGCAGTTCCAATACGGCAGTAAGGCCTACGTGAAGCACCCCGCAGACATCCCCGATTATCT
TAAGCTGTCGTTCCCGGAGGGATTTAAGTGGGAACGCGTCATGAACTTCGAGGATGGCGGTGTGGTGACT
GTAACGCAGGACTCCAGTCTCCAGGACGGCGAATTTATCTACAAGGTGAAGCTGCGCGGAACTAATTTCC
CTTCCGATGGACCAGTTATGCAAAAGAAGACTATGGGATGGGAAGCATCCACGGAACGAATGTATCCAGA
GGATGGCGCCCTGAAGGGTGAGATCAAAATGCGGCTGAAACTTAAGGACGGCGGCCACTATGATGCCGAG
GTTAAGACTACGTACATGGCCAAAAAGCCGGTGCAGCTCCCGGGCGCCTACAAGACTGATATCAAGCTGG
ATATAACTAGCCACAACGAGGACTATACAATCGTCGAGCAGTATGAGCGAGCCGAGGGCCGCCACTCGAC
TGGCGCCTAATCTAGAGGATCTTTGTGAAGGAACCTTACTTCTGTGGTGTGACATAATTGGACAAACTAC
CTACAGAGATTTAAAGCTCTAAGGTAAATATAAAATTTTTAAGTGTATAATGTGTTAAACTACTGATTCT
AATTGTTTGTGTATTTTAGATTCCAACCTATGGAACTGATGAATGGGAGCAGTGGTGGAATGCCTTTAAT
GAGGAAAACCTGTTTTGCTCAGAAGAAATGCCATCTAGTGATGATGAGGCTACTGCTGACTCTCAACATT
CTACTCCTCCAAAAAAGAAGAGAAAGGTAGAAGACCCCAAGGACTTTCCTTCAGAATTGCTAAGTTTTTT
GAGTCATGCTGTGTTTAGTAATAGAACTCTTGCTTGCTTTGCTATTTACACCACAAAGGAAAAAGCTGCA
CTGCTATACAAGAAAATTATGGAAAAATATTTGATGTATAGTGCCTTGACTAGAGATCATAATCAGCCAT
ACCACATTTGTAGAGGTTTTACTTGCTTTAAAAAACCTCCCACACCTCCCCCTGAACCTGAAACATAAAA
TGAATGCAATTGTTGTTGTTAACTTGTTTATTGCAGCTTATAATGGTTACAAATAAAGCAATAGCATCAC
AAATTTCACAAATAAAGCATTTTTTTCACTGCATTCTAGTTGTGGTTTGTCCAAACTCATCAATGTATCT
TATCATGTCTGGATCGATCTGGCCGGCCGTTTAAACGAATTCTTGAAGACGAAAGGGCCTCGTGATACGC
CTATTTTTATAGGTTAATGTCATGATAATAATGGTTTCTTA
Features (pLannotate 1.2.2; 28 found; start..end, strand, type, name):
     31..135     +  promoter       AmpR promoter: bla
    136..996     +  CDS            AmpR: β-lactamase; bla; confers resistance to ampicillin, carbenicillin, and related antibiotics
   1167..1755    +  rep_origin     ori: high-copy-number ColE1/pMB1/pBR322/pUC origin of replication
   1842..1911    +  protein_bind   attB: attB site for the φC31 integrase (Groth et al., 2000) phage φC31 integrase
   2606..5478    +  CDS            mini-white: Drosophila white gene eye color pigment; white; This is a modified version of the white gene lacking part of the first intron.
   6251..6406    +  CDS            YPB1_ECOLX (fragment): Protein predicted: Swiss-Prot protein existence level 4. From Escherichia coli.
   6488..6509    -  misc_feature   MCS (fragment): pUC18/19 multiple cloning site
   6508..6602    +  protein_bind   5X UAS: five tandem copies of the "ScaI site" 17-mer CGGAGTACTGTCCTCCG, an upstream activating sequence (UAS) that efficiently binds yeast Gal4 (Webster et al., 1988; Pfeiffer et al., 2010) GAL4
   6636..6730    +  protein_bind   5X UAS: five tandem copies of the "ScaI site" 17-mer CGGAGTACTGTCCTCCG, an upstream activating sequence (UAS) that efficiently binds yeast Gal4 (Webster et al., 1988; Pfeiffer et al., 2010) GAL4
   6764..6858    +  protein_bind   5X UAS: five tandem copies of the "ScaI site" 17-mer CGGAGTACTGTCCTCCG, an upstream activating sequence (UAS) that efficiently binds yeast Gal4 (Webster et al., 1988; Pfeiffer et al., 2010) GAL4
   6877..6893    -  misc_feature   MCS (fragment): pUC18/19 multiple cloning site
   6892..6986    +  protein_bind   5X UAS: five tandem copies of the "ScaI site" 17-mer CGGAGTACTGTCCTCCG, an upstream activating sequence (UAS) that efficiently binds yeast Gal4 (Webster et al., 1988; Pfeiffer et al., 2010) GAL4
   6987..7010    +  protein_bind   5X UAS (fragment): five tandem copies of the "ScaI site" 17-mer CGGAGTACTGTCCTCCG, an upstream activating sequence (UAS) that efficiently binds yeast Gal4 (Webster et al., 1988; Pfeiffer et al., 2010) GAL4
   7030..7268    +  promoter       hsp70 promoter: Drosophila melanogaster hsp70Bb promoter
   7685..7759    +  CDS            small t antigen (fragment): SV40 (simian virus 40) small t antigen
   7761..7826    +  intron         small t intron: SV40 (simian virus 40) small t antigen intron
   7956..7976    +  CDS            SV40 NLS: nuclear localization signal of SV40 (simian virus 40) large T antigen
   7983..8117    +  CDS            LT_POVHA (fragment): Protein inferred from homology: Swiss-Prot protein existence level 3. Isoform large T antigen is a key early protein essential for both driving viral replication and inducing cellular transformation. Plays a role in viral genome replication by driving entry of quiescent cells into the cell cycle and by autoregulating the synthesis of viral early mRNA. Displays highly oncogenic activities by corrupting the host cellular checkpoint mechanisms that guard cell division and the transcription, replication, and repair of DNA. Participates in the modulation of cellular gene expression preceeding viral
   8142..8225    +  CDS            large T antigen (fragment): large T antigen from SV40 (simian virus 40)
   8248..8382    +  polyA_signal   SV40 poly(A) signal: SV40 polyadenylation signal
   8452..8706    +  CDS            Src64B (fragment): SRC64_DROME - Also known as Src1. Experimental evidence at protein level: Swiss-Prot protein existence level 1. May play a role in the development of neural tissue and smooth muscle. From Drosophila melanogaster (Fruit fly).
   8713..9387    +  CDS            mRFP1: mRFP1 is a basic (constitutively fluorescent) red fluorescent protein published in 2002, derived from Discosoma sp.. It is reported to be a somewhat slowly-maturing monomer with low acid sensitivity.
   9398..9472    +  CDS            small t antigen (fragment): SV40 (simian virus 40) small t antigen
   9474..9539    +  intron         small t intron: SV40 (simian virus 40) small t antigen intron
   9669..9689    +  CDS            SV40 NLS: nuclear localization signal of SV40 (simian virus 40) large T antigen
   9696..9830    +  CDS            LT_POVHA (fragment): Protein inferred from homology: Swiss-Prot protein existence level 3. Isoform large T antigen is a key early protein essential for both driving viral replication and inducing cellular transformation. Plays a role in viral genome replication by driving entry of quiescent cells into the cell cycle and by autoregulating the synthesis of viral early mRNA. Displays highly oncogenic activities by corrupting the host cellular checkpoint mechanisms that guard cell division and the transcription, replication, and repair of DNA. Participates in the modulation of cellular gene expression preceeding viral
   9855..9938    +  CDS            large T antigen (fragment): large T antigen from SV40 (simian virus 40)
   9961..10095   +  polyA_signal   SV40 poly(A) signal: SV40 polyadenylation signal
