[The description below was written by a language model from this plasmid's Addgene catalogue record and pLannotate feature annotations shown in this document.]
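Description:
pJFRC156-21XUAS-B2RT>-dSTOP-B2RT>-myr::RFP is a 10.2 kb Drosophila transgenesis and expression plasmid built on the pJFRC7-21XUAS-IVS-mCD8::GFP backbone. It is maintained in E. coli as a high-copy plasmid through a ColE1/pUC-type origin with ampicillin selection (β-lactamase under its own promoter). For fly work it carries a φC31 attB site, which allows integrase-mediated insertion into a genomic attP landing site, and a mini-white eye-colour marker for identifying transformants.

The expression unit is a GAL4-responsive reporter gated by a recombinase-removable stop cassette. Four full 5X UAS blocks plus a partial repeat, consistent with the 21 GAL4 binding sites in the name, sit upstream of the Drosophila hsp70Bb promoter element. Downstream lies the insert, cloned between BglII and XhoI: a stop cassette ("dSTOP", recorded as STOP STOP) flanked by two B2RT recombinase target sites in the same orientation. The B2RT sites themselves are not annotated in the feature table. The annotated part of the cassette is an SV40 small t intron/large T fragment with an SV40 polyadenylation signal, and an unannotated stretch after the promoter probably holds the remaining elements. Beyond the cassette is the reporter, an N-terminal Src64B fragment that supplies a myristoylation signal for membrane targeting, fused to mRFP1 and followed by a second SV40 intron/poly(A) region.

In the intact transgene, transcription terminates before the reporter. Excision between the directly repeated B2RT sites by the cognate B2 recombinase removes the stop, so membrane-tagged RFP appears only in cells that have both GAL4 activity and recombinase exposure. This suits intersectional or stochastic cell labelling, and the associated publication describes new site-specific recombinases for manipulating animal genomes.
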