Addgene plasmid #32135: pJFRC156-21XUAS-B2RT>-dSTOP-B2RT>-myr::RFP
Depositing lab: Gerald Rubin. Depositing organization: HHMI, Janelia Research Campus. Publication: Multiple new site-specific recombinases for use in manipulating animal genomes. Nern A, Pfeiffer BD, Svoboda K, Rubin GM. Proc Natl Acad Sci U S A. 2011 Aug 9. 10.1073/pnas.1111704108 PubMed 21831835.
Backbone
  Vector backbone: pJFRC7-21XUAS-IVS-mCD8::GFP
  Vector type: Insect Expression
Growth in bacteria
  Bacterial resistance: Ampicillin, 100 μg/mL
  Growth temperature: 37°C
  Growth strain: Top10/P3
  Copy number: High Copy
Gene/Insert
  Gene/Insert name: B2RT> STOP STOP B2RT>
  Cloning method: Restriction Enzyme; 5′ cloning site Bgl2 (not destroyed); 3′ cloning site Xho (not destroyed)
  Sequencing primers: 5′ hsp70 F; 3′ SV40pA-R
Terms and licenses: Academic/Nonprofit Terms; Industry Terms: Not Available to Industry
How to cite: pJFRC156-21XUAS-B2RT>-dSTOP-B2RT>-myr::RFP was a gift from Gerald Rubin (Addgene plasmid # 32135 ; http://n2t.net/addgene:32135 ; RRID:Addgene_32135)
