>Addgene plasmid #32135 | pJFRC156-21XUAS-B2RT>-dSTOP-B2RT>-myr::RFP | addgene partial sequence | sequence record 37885 | hsp70-F 5'-GAGCGCCGGAGTATAAATAGAG-3'
TTCAACAAGCAAAGTGAACACGTCGCTAAGCGAAAGCTAAGCAAATAAACAAGCGCAGCTGAACAAGCTA
AACAATCTGCAGTAAAGTGCAAGTTAAAGTGAATCAATTAAAAGTAACCAGCAACCAAGTAAATCAACTG
CAACTACTGAAATCTGCCAAGAAGTAATTATTGAATACAAGAAGAGAACTCTGAATAGATCTGAGTTTCA
TTAAGGAATAACTAATTCCCTAATGAAACTCTAACGTAAGCTAGCTAGACCGGTGTCGACTAAAGCCAAA
TAGAAAATTATTCAGTTCCTGGCTTAAGTTTTTAAAAGTGATATTATTTATTTGGTTGTAACCAACCAAA
AGAATGTAAATAACTAATACATAATTATGTTAGTTTTAAGTTAGCAACAAATTGATTTTAGCTATATTAG
CTACTTGGTTAATAAATAGAATATATTTATTTAAAGATAATTGCGTTTTTATTGTCAGGGAGTGAGTTTG
CTTAAAAACTCGTTTAGGTTTGTCCTCCCGAAATTATTTATTTAAATGCGATGGAGAGTTGGCGCCGAAT
CGAAAACTTTACGCGCTTAAAAGCACGAGTTGGCATCCCTAACGCGTAGGATCTTTGTGAAGGAACCTTA
CTTCTGTGGTGTGACATAATTGGACAAACTACCTACAGAGATTTAAAGCTCTAAGGTAAATATAAAATTT
TTAAGTGTATAATGTGTTAAACTACTGATTCTAATTGTTTGTGTATTTTAGATTCCAACCTATGGAACTG
ATGAATGGGAGCAGTGGTGGAATGCCTTTAATGAGGAAAACCTGTTTTGCTCAGAAGAAATGCCATCTAG
TGATGATGAGGCTACTGCTGACTCTCAACATTCTACTCCT
