>Addgene plasmid #32135 | pJFRC156-21XUAS-B2RT>-dSTOP-B2RT>-myr::RFP | addgene partial sequence | sequence record 38107 | HS_promoter-R 5'-CAGCTGCGCTTGTTTATTTG-3'
GTTTGAATTGAATTGTCGCTCCGTAGACGAAGCGCCTCTATTTATACTCCGGCGCTCGACGTCGCTAGAG
TCTCCGCTCGGAGGACAGTACTCCGCTCGGAGGACAGTACTCCGCTCGGAGGACAGTACTCCGCTCGGAG
GACAGTACTCCGCTCGGAGGACAGTACTCCGCTCGGAGGACAGTACTCCGACCTGCAGGCATGCACTAGT
GCTAGAGTCTCCGCTCGGAGGACAGTACTCCGCTCGGAGGACAGTACTCCGCTCGGAGGACAGTACTCCG
CTCGGAGGACAGTACTCCGCTCGGAGGACAGTACTCCGACCTGCAGGCATGCGCTAGCGCTAGAGTCTCC
GCTCGGAGGACAGTACTCCGCTCGGAGGACAGTACTCCGCTCGGAGGACAGTACTCCGCTCGGAGGACAG
TACTCCGCTCGGAGGACAGTACTCCGACCTGCAGGCATGCCCTAGGGCTAGAGTCTCCGCTCGGAGGACA
GTACTCCGCTCGGAGGACAGTACTCCGCTCGGAGGACAGTACTCCGCTCGGAGGACAGTACTCCGCTCGG
AGGACAGTACTCCGACCTGCAGGCATGCAAGCTTGCGGCCCTGGCCACGGGTGCGCATGATCGTGCTCCT
GTCGTTGAGGACCCGGCTAGGCTGGCGGGGTTGCCTTACTGGTTAGCAGAATGAATCACCGATACGCGAG
CGAACGTGAAGCGACTGCTGCTGCAAAACGTCTGCGACCTGAGCAACAACATGAATGGTCTTCGGTTTCC
GTGTTTCGTAAAGTCTGGAAACGCGGAAGTCAGCGCCCTGCACCATTATGTTCCGGAGGCGCGCCCTAGT
TCCAGTGAAATCCAAGCATTTTCTAAATTAAATGTATTCTTATTATTATAGTTGTTATTTTTT
